Addgene plasmid #106099: pFRT_TO_FlagHA_CELF1
Purpose: Inducible gene expression of FlagHA - CELF1
Depositing lab: Thomas Tuschl. Depositing organization: Rockefeller University. Publication: The TIA1 RNA-Binding Protein Family Regulates EIF2AK2-Mediated Stress Response and Cell Cycle Progression. Meyer C, Garzia A, Mazzola M, Gerstberger S, Molina H, Tuschl T. Mol Cell. 2018 Feb 15;69(4):622-635.e6. doi: 10.1016/j.molcel.2018.01.011. PubMed 29429924.
Backbone
  Vector backbone: pFRT_TO_FlagHA_dest
  Vector type: Mammalian Expression
Growth in bacteria
  Bacterial resistance: Ampicillin, 100 μg/mL
  Growth temperature: 37°C
  Growth strain: DH5alpha
  Copy number: Unknown
Gene/Insert
  Gene/Insert name: CELF1
  Species: H. sapiens (human)
  Entrez Gene: CELF1 (a.k.a. BRUNOL2, CUG-BP, CUGBP, CUGBP1, EDEN-BP, NAB50, NAPOR, hNab50)
  Tag / fusion protein: HA (N terminal on backbone); Flag (N terminal on backbone)
  Cloning method: Gateway Cloning
Terms and licenses: Academic/Nonprofit Terms; Industry Terms: Not Available to Industry
How to cite: pFRT_TO_FlagHA_CELF1 was a gift from Thomas Tuschl (Addgene plasmid # 106099 ; http://n2t.net/addgene:106099 ; RRID:Addgene_106099)
