[The description below was written by a language model from this plasmid's Addgene catalogue record and pLannotate feature annotations shown in this document.]
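Description:
pFRT_TO_FlagHA_CELF1 is a 6.8 kb mammalian expression plasmid for inducible production of human CELF1 (also known as CUGBP1 or BRUNOL2), an RNA-binding protein involved in alternative splicing, mRNA translation and mRNA stability. It was made by Gateway recombination of the CELF1 coding sequence into the pFRT_TO_FlagHA_dest destination vector, which leaves attB1 and attB2 sites flanking the open reading frame. In bacteria it replicates from a high-copy ColE1/pUC-type origin and is selected with ampicillin through the bla gene. A partial f1 origin and lac promoter/operator remnants are also present as backbone carry-over.

Expression is driven by the CMV immediate-early enhancer and promoter. Two short tet operator-containing segments lie just downstream of the promoter, an arrangement that lets a Tet repressor block transcription until a tetracycline-class inducer is added. The backbone supplies N-terminal Flag and HA epitopes upstream of attB1, although only a FLAG fragment was picked up by the automated annotation. A V5 tag is annotated after attB2, but the record does not say whether it is translated, and the catalogue lists only the N-terminal tags. A bovine growth hormone polyadenylation signal ends the transcript.

Downstream, an FRT site sits directly in front of a hygromycin resistance coding sequence with no complete promoter annotated ahead of it, followed by an SV40 polyadenylation signal. This layout is characteristic of FLP-mediated integration systems, in which recombination into a genomic FRT site in a suitable host line activates the marker and yields isogenic stable cells. The tagged, inducible protein suits immunoprecipitation and similar studies of RNA-binding proteins, although the record states the purpose only as inducible FlagHA-CELF1 expression.
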