Features (pLannotate 1.2.2; 25 found; start..end, strand, type, name):
      1..380     +  enhancer       CMV enhancer: human cytomegalovirus immediate early enhancer
    381..584     +  promoter       CMV promoter: human cytomegalovirus (CMV) immediate early promoter
    586..605     +  promoter       PLtetO-1 promoter (fragment): modified phage lambda PL promoter with tet operator sites (Lutz and Bujard, 1997)
    607..626     +  promoter       PLtetO-1 promoter (fragment): modified phage lambda PL promoter with tet operator sites (Lutz and Bujard, 1997)
    634..667     +  promoter       TRE3GV promoter (fragment): 3rd-generation Tet-responsive promoter that can be activated by binding of Tet-On® 3G, optimized for retroviral and lentiviral vectors
    762..782     +  CDS            FLAG (fragment): FLAG® epitope tag, followed by an enterokinase cleavage site
    825..849     +  protein_bind   attB1: mutant version of attB; recombination site for the Gateway® BP reaction BP Clonase™
    852..2309    +  CDS            CELF1: CELF1_HUMAN - Also known as BRUNOL2, CUGBP, CUGBP1, NAB50. Experimental evidence at protein level: Swiss-Prot protein existence level 1. RNA-binding protein implicated in the regulation of several post-transcriptional events. Involved in pre-mRNA alternative splicing, mRNA translation and stability. Mediates exon inclusion and/or exclusion in pre-mRNA that are subject to tissue-specific and developmentally regulated alternative splicing. Specifically activates exon 5 inclusion of cardiac isoforms of TNNT2 during heart remodeling at the juvenile to adult transition. Acts as both an activator an
   2313..2337    -  protein_bind   attB2: mutant version of attB; recombination site for the Gateway® BP reaction BP Clonase™
   2390..2431    +  CDS            V5 tag: epitope tag from simian virus 5
   2517..2741    +  polyA_signal   bGH poly(A) signal: bovine growth hormone polyadenylation signal
   2745..2766    +  promoter       SV40 promoter (fragment): SV40 enhancer and early promoter
   2787..3020    +  rep_origin     f1 ori (fragment) (sequence partly withheld): f1 bacteriophage origin of replication; arrow indicates direction of (+) strand synthesis
   3025..3072    +  protein_bind   FRT: FLP-mediated recombination occurs in the 8-bp core sequence TCTAGAAA (Turan and Bode, 2011). FLP recombinase from the Saccharomyces cerevisiae 2μ plasmid
   3080..4102    +  CDS            HygR: aminoglycoside phosphotransferase from E. coli; aph(4)-Ia; confers resistance to hygromycin
   4112..4237    +  CDS            ble (fragment): BLE_KLEPN - Experimental evidence at protein level: Swiss-Prot protein existence level 1. Binding protein with a strong affinity to the bleomycin family of antibiotics. Binds to CL990; an antimitotic-antibiotic compound. From Klebsiella pneumoniae.
   4232..4353    +  polyA_signal   SV40 poly(A) signal: SV40 polyadenylation signal
   4426..4442    -  protein_bind   lac operator: The lac repressor binds to the lac operator to inhibit transcription in E. coli. This inhibition can be relieved by adding lactose or isopropyl-β-D-thiogalactopyranoside (IPTG). lac repressor encoded by lacI
   4450..4480    -  promoter       lac promoter: promoter for the E. coli lac operon
   4495..4516    -  protein_bind   CAP binding site: CAP binding activates transcription in the presence of cAMP. E. coli catabolite activator protein
   4529..4621    -  CDS            lacI (fragment): lac repressor; lacI; The lac repressor binds to the lac operator to inhibit transcription in E. coli. This inhibition can be relieved by adding lactose or isopropyl-β-D-thiogalactopyranoside (IPTG).
   4804..5392    -  rep_origin     ori: high-copy-number ColE1/pMB1/pBR322/pUC origin of replication
   5563..6423    -  CDS            AmpR: β-lactamase; bla; confers resistance to ampicillin, carbenicillin, and related antibiotics
   6424..6528    -  promoter       AmpR promoter: bla
   6587..6639    -  misc_feature   bom (fragment): basis of mobility region from pBR322
>Addgene plasmid #106099 | pFRT_TO_FlagHA_CELF1 | addgene full sequence | sequence record 203411 | Addgene NGS Result
GACATTGATTATTGACTAGTTATTAATAGTAATCAATTACGGGGTCATTAGTTCATAGCCCATATATGGA
GTTCCGCGTTACATAACTTACGGTAAATGGCCCGCCTGGCTGACCGCCCAACGACCCCCGCCCATTGACG
TCAATAATGACGTATGTTCCCATAGTAACGCCAATAGGGACTTTCCATTGACGTCAATGGGTGGAGTATT
TACGGTAAACTGCCCACTTGGCAGTACATCAAGTGTATCATATGCCAAGTACGCCCCCTATTGACGTCAA
TGACGGTAAATGGCCCGCCTGGCATTATGCCCAGTACATGACCTTATGGGACTTTCCTACTTGGCAGTAC
ATCTACGTATTAGTCATCGCTATTACCATGGTGATGCGGTTTTGGCAGTACATCAATGGGCGTGGATAGC
GGTTTGACTCACGGGGATTTCCAAGTCTCCACCCCATTGACGTCAATGGGAGTTTGTTTTGGCACCAAAA
TCAACGGGACTTTCCAAAATGTCGTAACAACTCCGCCCCATTGACGCAAATGGGCGGTAGGCGTGTACGG
TGGGAGGTCTATATAAGCAGAGCTCTCCCTATCAGTGATAGAGATCTCCCTATCAGTGATAGAGATCGTC
GACGAGCTCGTTTAGTGAACCGTCAGATCGCCTGGAGACGCCATCCACGCTGTTTTGACCTCCATAGAAG
ACACCGGGACCGATCCAGCCTCCGGACTCTAGCGTTTAAACTTAAGCTTGGTACCATGGACTACAAGGAC
GACGATGACAAGTACCCTTATGACGTGCCCGATTACGCTTTGAACCAGATATCAACAAGTTTGTACAAAA
AAGCAGGCTTCATGAACGGCACCCTGGACCACCCAGACCAACCAGATCTTGATGCTATCAAGATGTTTGT
GGGCCAGGTTCCAAGGACCTGGTCTGAAAAGGACTTGCGGGAACTCTTCGAACAGTATGGTGCTGTGTAT
GAAATCAACGTCCTAAGGGATAGGAGCCAAAACCCGCCTCAGAGCAAAGGGTGCTGTTTTGTTACATTTT
ACACCCGTAAAGCTGCATTAGAAGCTCAGAATGCTCTTCACAACATGAAAGTCCTCCCAGGGATGCATCA
CCCTATACAGATGAAACCTGCTGACAGTGAGAAGAACAATGCAGTGGAAGACAGGAAGCTGTTTATTGGT
ATGATTTCCAAGAAGTGCACTGAAAATGACATCCGAGTCATGTTCTCTTCGTTTGGACAGATTGAAGAAT
GCCGGATATTGCGGGGACCTGATGGCCTGAGCCGAGGTTGTGCATTTGTGACTTTTACAACAAGAGCCAT
GGCACAGACGGCTATCAAGGCAATGCACCAAGCACAGACCATGGAGGGTTGCTCATCACCCATGGTGGTA
AAATTTGCTGATACACAGAAGGACAAAGAACAGAAGAGAATGGCCCAGCAGCTCCAGCAGCAGATGCAGC
AAATCAGCGCAGCATCTGTGTGGGGAAACCTTGCTGGTCTAAATACTCTTGGACCCCAGTATTTAGCACT
TTATTTGCAGCTCCTTCAGCAGACTGCCTCCTCTGGGAACCTCAACACCCTGAGCAGCCTCCACCCAATG
GGAGGGTTGAATGCAATGCAGTTACAGAATTTGGCTGCACTAGCTGCTGCAGCTAGTGCAGCTCAGAACA
CACCAAGTGGTACCAATGCTCTCACTACATCCAGCAGTCCCCTCAGCGTGCTCACTAGTTCAGGGTCCTC
ACCTAGCTCTAGCAGCAGTAATTCTGTCAACCCCATAGCCTCACTTGGAGCCCTGCAGACATTAGCTGGA
GCAACGGCTGGCCTCAATGTTGGCTCTTTGGCAGGAATGGCTGCTTTAAATGGTGGCCTGGGCAGCAGTG
GCCTTTCCAATGGCACCGGGAGCACCATGGAGGCCCTCACTCAGGCCTACTCGGGTATCCAGCAATATGC
TGCTGCTGCGCTCCCCACTCTGTACAACCAGAATCTTCTGACACAGCAGAGTATTGGTGCTGCTGGAAGC
CAGAAGGAAGGTCCAGAGGGAGCCAACCTGTTCATCTACCACCTGCCCCAGGAGTTTGGTGATCAGGACC
TGCTGCAGATGTTTATGCCCTTTGGGAATGTCGTGTCTGCCAAGGTTTTCATAGACAAGCAGACAAACCT
GAGCAAGTGTTTTGGTTTTGTAAGTTACGACAATCCTGTTTCGGCCCAAGCTGCCATCCAGTCCATGAAC
GGCTTTCAGATTGGCATGAAGCGGCTTAAAGTGCAGCTCAAACGTTCGAAGAATGACAGCAAGCCCTACT
GAACCCAGCTTTCTTGTACAAAGTGGTTGATATCCAGCACAGTGGCGGCCGCTCAAGTCTAGAGGGCCCG
CGGTTCGAAGGTAAGCCTATCCCTAACCCTCTCCTCGGTCTCGATTCTACGCGTACCTGATCCGCGGCCG
CATAGATAACTGATCCAGTGTGCCTCGAGTCTAGAGGGCCCGTTTAAACCCGCTGATCAGCCTCGACTGT
GCCTTCTAGTTGCCAGCCATCTGTTGTTTGCCCCTCCCCCGTGCCTTCCTTGACCCTGGAAGGTGCCACT
CCCACTGTCCTTTCCTAATAAAATGAGGAAATTGCATCGCATTGTCTGAGTAGGTGTCATTCTATTCTGG
GGGGTGGGGTGGGGCAGGACAGCAAGGGGGAGGATTGGGAAGACAATAGCAGGCATGCTGGGGATGCGGT
GGGCTCTATGGCTTCTGAGGCGGAAAGAACCAGCTGGGGCTCTAGGGGGTATCCCC
[124 nt withheld, positions 2787-2910]
C
[91 nt withheld, positions 2912-3002]
AGGGTGATGGTTCACGTACCTAGAAGTTCCTATTCCGAAGTTCCTATTCTCTAGAAAGTATAGGAACTTC
CTTGGCCAAAAAGCCTGAACTCACCGCGACGTCTGTCGAGAAGTTTCTGATCGAAAAGTTCGACAGCGTC
TCCGACCTGATGCAGCTCTCGGAGGGCGAAGAATCTCGTGCTTTCAGCTTCGATGTAGGAGGGCGTGGAT
ATGTCCTGCGGGTAAATAGCTGCGCCGATGGTTTCTACAAAGATCGTTATGTTTATCGGCACTTTGCATC
GGCCGCGCTCCCGATTCCGGAAGTGCTTGACATTGGGGAATTCAGCGAGAGCCTGACCTATTGCATCTCC
CGCCGTGCACAGGGTGTCACGTTGCAAGACCTGCCTGAAACCGAACTGCCCGCTGTTCTGCAGCCGGTCG
CGGAGGCCATGGATGCGATCGCTGCGGCCGATCTTAGCCAGACGAGCGGGTTCGGCCCATTCGGACCGCA
AGGAATCGGTCAATACACTACATGGCGTGATTTCATATGCGCGATTGCTGATCCCCATGTGTATCACTGG
CAAACTGTGATGGACGACACCGTCAGTGCGTCCGTCGCGCAGGCTCTCGATGAGCTGATGCTTTGGGCCG
AGGACTGCCCCGAAGTCCGGCACCTCGTGCACGCGGATTTCGGCTCCAACAATGTCCTGACGGACAATGG
CCGCATAACAGCGGTCATTGACTGGAGCGAGGCGATGTTCGGGGATTCCCAATACGAGGTCGCCAACATC
TTCTTCTGGAGGCCGTGGTTGGCTTGTATGGAGCAGCAGACGCGCTACTTCGAGCGGAGGCATCCGGAGC
TTGCAGGATCGCCGCGGCTCCGGGCGTATATGCTCCGCATTGGTCTTGACCAACTCTATCAGAGCTTGGT
TGACGGCAATTTCGATGATGCAGCTTGGGCGCAGGGTCGATGCGACGCAATCGTCCGATCCGGAGCCGGG
ACTGTCGGGCGTACACAAATCGCCCGCAGAAGCGCGGCCGTCTGGACCGATGGCTGTGTAGAAGTACTCG
CCGATAGTGGAAACCGACGCCCCAGCACTCGTCCGAGGGCAAAGGAATAGCACGTACTACGAGATTTCGA
TTCCACCGCCGCCTTCTATGAAAGGTTGGGCTTCGGAATCGTTTTCCGGGACGCCGGCTGGATGATCCTC
CAGCGCGGGGATCTCATGCTGGAGTTCTTCGCCCACCCCAACTTGTTTATTGCAGCTTATAATGGTTACA
AATAAAGCAATAGCATCACAAATTTCACAAATAAAGCATTTTTTTCACTGCATTCTAGTTGTGGTTTGTC
CAAACTCATCAATGTATCTTATCATGTCTGTATACCGTCGACCTCTAGCTAGAGCTTGGCGTAATCATGG
TCATAGCTGTTTCCTGTGTGAAATTGTTATCCGCTCACAATTCCACACAACATACGAGCCGGAAGCATAA
AGTGTAAAGCCTGGGGTGCCTAATGAGTGAGCTAACTCACATTAATTGCGTTGCGCTCACTGCCCGCTTT
CCAGTCGGGAAACCTGTCGTGCCAGCTGCATTAATGAATCGGCCAACGCGCGGGGAGAGGCGGTTTGCGT
ATTGGGCGCTCTTCCGCTTCCTCGCTCACTGACTCGCTGCGCTCGGTCGTTCGGCTGCGGCGAGCGGTAT
CAGCTCACTCAAAGGCGGTAATACGGTTATCCACAGAATCAGGGGATAACGCAGGAAAGAACATGTGAGC
AAAAGGCCAGCAAAAGGCCAGGAACCGTAAAAAGGCCGCGTTGCTGGCGTTTTTCCATAGGCTCCGCCCC
CCTGACGAGCATCACAAAAATCGACGCTCAAGTCAGAGGTGGCGAAACCCGACAGGACTATAAAGATACC
AGGCGTTTCCCCCTGGAAGCTCCCTCGTGCGCTCTCCTGTTCCGACCCTGCCGCTTACCGGATACCTGTC
CGCCTTTCTCCCTTCGGGAAGCGTGGCGCTTTCTCATAGCTCACGCTGTAGGTATCTCAGTTCGGTGTAG
GTCGTTCGCTCCAAGCTGGGCTGTGTGCACGAACCCCCCGTTCAGCCCGACCGCTGCGCCTTATCCGGTA
ACTATCGTCTTGAGTCCAACCCGGTAAGACACGACTTATCGCCACTGGCAGCAGCCACTGGTAACAGGAT
TAGCAGAGCGAGGTATGTAGGCGGTGCTACAGAGTTCTTGAAGTGGTGGCCTAACTACGGCTACACTAGA
AGAACAGTATTTGGTATCTGCGCTCTGCTGAAGCCAGTTACCTTCGGAAAAAGAGTTGGTAGCTCTTGAT
CCGGCAAACAAACCACCGCTGGTAGCGGTGGTTTTTTTGTTTGCAAGCAGCAGATTACGCGCAGAAAAAA
AGGATCTCAAGAAGATCCTTTGATCTTTTCTACGGGGTCTGACGCTCAGTGGAACGAAAACTCACGTTAA
GGGATTTTGGTCATGAGATTATCAAAAAGGATCTTCACCTAGATCCTTTTAAATTAAAAATGAAGTTTTA
AATCAATCTAAAGTATATATGAGTAAACTTGGTCTGACAGTTACCAATGCTTAATCAGTGAGGCACCTAT
CTCAGCGATCTGTCTATTTCGTTCATCCATAGTTGCCTGACTCCCCGTCGTGTAGATAACTACGATACGG
GAGGGCTTACCATCTGGCCCCAGTGCTGCAATGATACCGCGAGACCCACGCTCACCGGCTCCAGATTTAT
CAGCAATAAACCAGCCAGCCGGAAGGGCCGAGCGCAGAAGTGGTCCTGCAACTTTATCCGCCTCCATCCA
GTCTATTAATTGTTGCCGGGAAGCTAGAGTAAGTAGTTCGCCAGTTAATAGTTTGCGCAACGTTGTTGCC
ATTGCTACAGGCATCGTGGTGTCACGCTCGTCGTTTGGTATGGCTTCATTCAGCTCCGGTTCCCAACGAT
CAAGGCGAGTTACATGATCCCCCATGTTGTGCAAAAAAGCGGTTAGCTCCTTCGGTCCTCCGATCGTTGT
CAGAAGTAAGTTGGCCGCAGTGTTATCACTCATGGTTATGGCAGCACTGCATAATTCTCTTACTGTCATG
CCATCCGTAAGATGCTTTTCTGTGACTGGTGAGTACTCAACCAAGTCATTCTGAGAATAGTGTATGCGGC
GACCGAGTTGCTCTTGCCCGGCGTCAATACGGGATAATACCGCGCCACATAGCAGAACTTTAAAAGTGCT
CATCATTGGAAAACGTTCTTCGGGGCGAAAACTCTCAAGGATCTTACCGCTGTTGAGATCCAGTTCGATG
TAACCCACTCGTGCACCCAACTGATCTTCAGCATCTTTTACTTTCACCAGCGTTTCTGGGTGAGCAAAAA
CAGGAAGGCAAAATGCCGCAAAAAAGGGAATAAGGGCGACACGGAAATGTTGAATACTCATACTCTTCCT
TTTTCAATATTATTGAAGCATTTATCAGGGTTATTGTCTCATGAGCGGATACATATTTGAATGTATTTAG
AAAAATAAACAAATAGGGGTTCCGCGCACATTTCCCCGAAAAGTGCCACCTGACGTCGACGGATCGGGAG
ATCTCCCGATCCCCTATGGTGCACTCTCAGTACAATCTGCTCTGATGCCGCATAGTTAAGCCAGTATCTG
CTCCCTGCTTGTGTGTTGGAGGTCGCTGAGTAGTGCGCGAGCAAAATTTAAGCTACAACAAGGCAAGGCT
TGACCGACAATTGCATGAAGAATCTGCTTAGGGTTAGGCGTTTTGCGCTGCTTCGCGATGTACGGGCCAG
ATATACGCGTT
